Addgene plasmid #91350: pHH0103_BTK-1/1
Purpose: Protein expression and purification of human SH3 domain construct BTK-1/1
Depositing lab: Sachdev Sidhu. Depositing organization: University of Toronto. Publication: Comprehensive Analysis of the Human SH3 Domain Family Reveals a Wide Variety of Non-canonical Specificities. Teyra J, Huang H, Jain S, Guan X, Dong A, Liu Y, Tempel W, Min J, Tong Y, Kim PM, Bader GD, Sidhu SS. Structure. 2017 Oct 3;25(10):1598-1610.e3. doi: 10.1016/j.str.2017.07.017. Epub 2017 Sep 7. PubMed 28890361.
Backbone
  Vector backbone: pHH0103
  Vector type: Bacterial Expression
Growth in bacteria
  Bacterial resistance: Ampicillin, 100 μg/mL
  Growth temperature: 37°C
  Growth strain: DH5alpha
  Copy number: Low Copy
Gene/Insert
  Gene/Insert name: BTK-1/1
  Species: H. sapiens (human)
  Insert size (bp): 224
  Entrez Gene: BTK (a.k.a. AGMX1, AT, ATK, BPK, IGHD3, IMD1, PSCTK1, XLA)
  Cloning method: Restriction Enzyme; 5′ cloning site Sfi1 (unknown if destroyed); 3′ cloning site Not1 (unknown if destroyed)
Terms and licenses: Academic/Nonprofit Terms; Industry Terms: Not Available to Industry
How to cite: pHH0103_BTK-1/1 was a gift from Sachdev Sidhu (Addgene plasmid # 91350 ; http://n2t.net/addgene:91350 ; RRID:Addgene_91350)
