[The description below was written by a language model from this plasmid's Addgene catalogue record and pLannotate feature annotations shown in this document.]
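Description:
pHH0103_BTK-1/1 is a bacterial expression plasmid of about 6.9 kb built on the pHH0103 backbone for producing and purifying the SH3 domain of human Bruton tyrosine kinase (BTK) in E. coli. It replicates from a ColE1/pMB1-type origin and is selected with ampicillin through the TEM beta-lactamase gene and its own promoter. The catalogue lists it as low copy. The feature table also shows a pBR322 bom region, an f1 phage origin that interrupts the rop gene (leaving only fragments), and a short remnant of the tetracycline resistance gene.

The expression cassette is driven by the tac promoter followed by a lac operator. A lacI gene under the lacIq promoter on the same plasmid supplies repressor, so transcription stays repressed until it is induced with IPTG. The open reading frame begins with a 6xHis tag, continues through Schistosoma japonicum glutathione S-transferase, and ends with the BTK fragment. That fragment is recorded as a 224 bp insert cloned between SfiI and NotI sites, of which about 200 bp is annotated as BTK coding sequence. The resulting His-GST-SH3 fusion can be captured by either metal-chelate or glutathione affinity. Whether a protease cleavage site separates the tags from the domain is not stated in the record.

A bacteriophage fd terminator lies just downstream of the insert, followed by two fragments of M13 gene III. Together with the f1 origin, these suggest the backbone derives from a phage-display phagemid, although the record does not say so, and gene III is not annotated as part of the fusion here. The plasmid belongs to a set of constructs used in a family-wide analysis of the peptide-binding specificities of human SH3 domains.
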