Features (pLannotate 1.2.2; 21 found; start..end, strand, type, name):
     59..136     +  promoter       lacIq promoter: lacI (mutant); In the lacIq allele, a single base change in the promoter boosts expression of the lacI gene about 10-fold.
    137..1219    +  CDS            lacI: lac repressor; lacI; The lac repressor binds to the lac operator to inhibit transcription in E. coli. This inhibition can be relieved by adding lactose or isopropyl-β-D-thiogalactopyranoside (IPTG).
   1232..1253    +  protein_bind   CAP binding site: CAP binding activates transcription in the presence of cAMP. E. coli catabolite activator protein
   1272..1289    +  promoter       tet promoter (fragment): E. coli promoter for tetracycline efflux protein gene
   1462..1490    +  promoter       tac promoter: strong E. coli promoter; hybrid between the trp and lac UV5 promoters
   1498..1514    +  protein_bind   lac operator: The lac repressor binds to the lac operator to inhibit transcription in E. coli. This inhibition can be relieved by adding lactose or isopropyl-β-D-thiogalactopyranoside (IPTG). lac repressor encoded by lacI
   1599..1616    +  CDS            6xHis: 6xHis affinity tag
   1632..2285    +  CDS            GST26_SCHJA: Experimental evidence at protein level: Swiss-Prot protein existence level 1. GST isoenzymes appear to play a central role in the parasite detoxification system. Other functions are also suspected including a role in increasing the solubility of haematin in the parasite gut. From Schistosoma japonicum (Blood fluke).
   2352..2555    +  CDS            BTK (fragment): BTK_HUMAN - Also known as AGMX1, ATK, BPK. Experimental evidence at protein level: Swiss-Prot protein existence level 1. Non-receptor tyrosine kinase indispensable for B lymphocyte development, differentiation and signaling. Binding of antigen to the B-cell antigen receptor (BCR) triggers signaling that ultimately leads to B-cell activation. After BCR engagement and activation at the plasma membrane, phosphorylates PLCG2 at several sites, igniting the downstream signaling pathway through calcium mobilization, followed by activation of the protein kinase C (PKC) family members. PLCG2 phosphoryl
   2571..2618    +  terminator     fd terminator (sequence withheld): central terminator from bacteriophage fd (Otsuka and Kunisawa, 1982)
   2623..2835    +  CDS            M13 gene III (fragment) (sequence partly withheld): pIII; III; minor coat protein
   2850..3320    +  CDS            M13 gene III (fragment) (sequence partly withheld): pIII; III; minor coat protein
   3342..3412    +  CDS            TcR (fragment): tetracycline efflux protein; tet; confers resistance to tetracycline
   3654..4034    -  CDS            YPB1_ECOLX: Protein predicted: Swiss-Prot protein existence level 4. From Escherichia coli.
   4051..4202    +  CDS            rop (fragment): Rop protein, which maintains plasmids at low copy number; rop
   4238..4666    -  rep_origin     f1 ori (sequence partly withheld): f1 bacteriophage origin of replication; arrow indicates direction of (+) strand synthesis
   4675..4714    +  CDS            rop (fragment): Rop protein, which maintains plasmids at low copy number; rop
   4816..4956    +  misc_feature   bom: basis of mobility region from pBR322
   5142..5729    -  rep_origin     ori: high-copy-number ColE1/pMB1/pBR322/pUC origin of replication
   5903..6760    -  CDS            bla: BLAT_ECOLX - Experimental evidence at protein level: Swiss-Prot protein existence level 1. TEM-type are the most prevalent beta-lactamases in enterobacteria; they hydrolyze the beta-lactam bond in susceptible beta-lactam antibiotics, thus conferring resistance to penicillins and cephalosporins. TEM-3 and TEM-4 are capable of hydrolyzing cefotaxime and ceftazidime. TEM-5 is capable of hydrolyzing ceftazidime. TEM-6 is capable of hydrolyzing ceftazidime and aztreonam. TEM-8/CAZ-2, TEM- 16/CAZ-7 and TEM-24/CAZ-6 are markedly active against ceftazidime. IRT- 4 shows resistance to beta-lactamase in
   6761..6865    -  promoter       AmpR promoter: bla
>Addgene plasmid #91350 | pHH0103_BTK-1/1 | addgene full sequence | sequence record 191901 | Addgene NGS Result
TGACATTAACCTATAAAAATAGGCGTATCACGAGGCCCTTTCGTCTTCAAGAATTCCCGACACCATCGAA
TGGTGCAAAACCTTTCGCGGTATGGCATGATAGCGCCCGGAAGAGAGTCAATTCAGGGTGGTGAATGTGA
AACCAGTAACGTTATACGATGTCGCAGAGTATGCCGGTGTCTCTTATCAGACCGTTTCCCGCGTGGTGAA
CCAGGCCAGCCACGTTTCTGCGAAAACGCGGGAAAAAGTGGAAGCGGCGATGGCGGAGCTGAATTACATT
CCCAACCGCGTGGCACAACAACTGGCGGGCAAACAGTCGTTGCTGATTGGCGTTGCCACCTCCAGTCTGG
CCCTGCACGCGCCGTCGCAAATTGTCGCGGCGATTAAATCTCGCGCCGATCAACTGGGTGCCAGCGTGGT
GGTGTCGATGGTAGAACGAAGCGGCGTCGAAGCCTGTAAAGCGGCGGTGCACAATCTTCTCGCGCAACGC
GTCAGTGGGCTGATCATTAACTATCCGCTGGATGACCAGGATGCCATTGCTGTGGAAGCTGCCTGCACTA
ATGTTCCGGCGTTATTTCTTGATGTCTCTGACCAGACACCCATCAACAGTATTATTTTCTCCCATGAAGA
CGGTACGCGACTGGGCGTGGAGCATCTGGTCGCATTGGGTCACCAGCAAATCGCGCTGTTAGCGGGCCCA
TTAAGTTCTGTCTCGGCGCGTCTGCGTCTGGCTGGCTGGCATAAATATCTCACTCGCAATCAAATTCAGC
CGATAGCGGAACGGGAAGGCGACTGGAGTGCCATGTCCGGTTTTCAACAAACCATGCAAATGCTGAATGA
GGGCATCGTTCCCACTGCGATGCTGGTTGCCAACGATCAGATGGCGCTGGGCGCAATGCGCGCCATTACC
GAGTCCGGGCTGCGCGTTGGTGCGGATATCTCGGTAGTGGGATACGACGATACCGAAGACAGCTCATGTT
ATATCCCGCCGTTAACCACCATCAAACAGGATTTTCGCCTGCTGGGGCAAACCAGCGTGGACCGCTTGCT
GCAACTCTCTCAGGGCCAGGCGGTGAAGGGCAATCAGCTGTTGCCCGTCTCACTGGTGAAAAGAAAAACC
ACCCTGGCGCCCAATACGCAAACCGCCTCTCCCCGCGCGTTGGCCGATTCATTAATGCAGCTGGCACGAC
AGGTTTCCCGACTGGAAAGCGGGCAGTGAGCGCAACGCAATTAATGTAAGTTAGCTCACTCATTAGGCAC
AATTCTCATGTTTGACAGCTTATCATCGACTGCACGGTGCACCAATGCTTCTGGCGTCAGGCAGCCATCG
GAAGCTGTGGTATGGCTGTGCAGGTCGTAAATCACTGCATAATTCGTGTCGCTCAAGGCGCACTCCCGTT
CTGGATAATGTTTTTTGCGCCGACATCATAACGGTTCTGGCAAATATTCTGAAATGAGCTGTTGACAATT
AATCATCGGCTCGTATAATGTGTGGAATTGTGAGCGGATAACAATTTCACACAGGAAACAGCCAGTCCGT
TTAGGTGTTTTCACGAGCACTTCACCAACAAGGACCATAGATTATGAAAATCGAAGAACACCATCACCAT
CACCATTCCAGCGGTAAGCTTATGTCCCCTATACTAGGTTATTGGAAAATTAAGGGCCTTGTGCAACCCA
CTCGACTTCTTTTGGAATATCTTGAAGAAAAATATGAAGAGCATTTGTATGAGCGCGATGAAGGTGATAA
ATGGCGAAACAAAAAGTTTGAATTGGGTTTGGAGTTTCCCAATCTTCCTTATTATATTGATGGTGATGTT
AAATTAACACAGTCTATGGCCATCATACGTTATATAGCTGACAAGCACAACATGTTGGGTGGTTGTCCAA
AAGAGCGTGCAGAGATTTCAATGCTTGAAGGAGCGGTTTTGGATATTAGATACGGTGTTTCGAGAATTGC
ATATAGTAAAGACTTTGAAACTCTCAAAGTTGATTTTCTTAGCAAGCTACCTGAAATGCTGAAAATGTTC
GAAGATCGTTTATGTCATAAAACATATTTAAATGGTGATCATGTAACCCATCCTGACTTCATGTTGTATG
ACGCTCTTGATGTTGTTTTATACATGGACCCAATGTGCCTGGATGCGTTCCCAAAATTAGTTTGTTTTAA
AAAACGTATTGAAGCTATCCCACAAATTGATAAGTACTTGAAATCCAGCAAGTATATAGCATGGCCTTTG
CAGGGCTGGCAAGCCACGTTTGGTGGTGGCGACCATCCTCCAAAATCGGATCTGGAAGTTCTGTTCCAGG
GGCCCCTGTCCAGCGGTCTGGTTCCGCGTGGTTCCGGTACCGCGGCCCAGCCGGCCATGGCCCAGGGCGC
GCTGAAAAAAGTCGTCGCCCTGTATGATTACATGCCGATGAACGCCAATGATCTGCAACTGCGTAAAGGT
GATGAATACTTCATTCTGGAAGAATCCAATCTGCCATGGTGGCGTGCACGTGACAAAAACGGTCAGGAAG
GTTACATTCCGTCCAACTATGTTACCGAAGCCGAAGCGGCCGCATA
[142 nt withheld, positions 2567-2708]
C
[98 nt withheld, positions 2710-2807]
AGTTTGTACTGGTGACGAAACTCAGTGTCTAGCTAGAGTGGC
[149 nt withheld, positions 2850-2998]
T
[41 nt withheld, positions 3000-3040]
T
[62 nt withheld, positions 3042-3103]
A
[35 nt withheld, positions 3105-3139]
CCTCCCTCAATCGGTTGAATGTCGCCCTTTTGTCTTTGGCGCTGGTAAACCATATGAA
[86 nt withheld, positions 3198-3283]
T
[54 nt withheld, positions 3285-3338]
CTAGCGCCGCCCTATACCTTGTCTGCCTCCCCGCGTTGCGTCGCGGTGCATGGAGCCGGGCCACCTCGAC
CTGAATGGAAGCCGGCGGCACCTCGCTAACGGATTCACCACTCCAAGAATTGGAGCCAATCAATTCTTGC
GGAGAACTGTGAATGCGCAAACCAACCCTTGGCAGAACATATCCATCGCGTCCGCCATCTCCAGCAGCCG
CACGCGGCGCATCTCGGGCAGCGTTGGGTCCTGGCCACGGGTGCGCATGATCGTGCTCCTGTCGTTGAGG
ACCCGGCTAGGCTGGCGGGGTTGCCTTACTGGTTAGCAGAATGAATCACCGATACGCGAGCGAACGTGAA
GCGACTGCTGCTGCAAAACGTCTGCGACCTGAGCAACAACATGAATGGTCTTCGGTTTCCGTGTTTCGTA
AAGTCTGGAAACGCGGAAGTCAGCGCCCTGCACCATTATGTTCCGGATCTGCATCGCAGGATGCTGCTGG
CTACCCTGTGGAACACCTACATCTGTATTAACGAAGCGCTGGCATTGACCCTGAGTGATTTTTCTCTGGT
CCCGCCGCATCCATACCGCCAGTTGTTTACCCTCACAACGTTCCAGTAACCGGGCATGTTCATCATCAGT
AACCCGTATCGTGAGCATCCTCTCTCGTTTCATCGGTATCATTACCCCCATGAACAGAAATCCCCCTTAC
ACGGAGGCATCAGTGACCAAACAGGAAAAAACCGCCCTTAACATGGCCCGCTTTATCAGAAGCCAGACAT
TAACGCTTCTGGAGAAACTCAACGAGCTGGACGCGGATGAACAGGCAGACATCTGTGAATCGCTTCACGA
CCACGCTGATGAGCTTTACCGCAGGATCCGCGAAATTGTAAGCGTTAATATTTTGTTAAAATTCGCGTTA
AATTTTTGTTAAATCAGCTCATTTTTTAACCAATAGGCCGAAATCGGCAAAATCCCTTATAAATCAAAAG
AATAGACCGAGATAGGGT
[37 nt withheld, positions 4337-4373]
AAAGAACGTGGACTCCAACGTCAAAGG
[49 nt withheld, positions 4401-4449]
T
[91 nt withheld, positions 4451-4541]
G
[124 nt withheld, positions 4543-4666]
CGCGGATCCTGCCTCGCGCGTTTCGGTGATGACGGTGAAAACCTCTGACACATGCAGCTCCCGGAGACGG
TCACAGCTTGTCTGTAAGCGGATGCCGGGAGCAGACAAGCCCGTCAGGGCGCGTCAGCGGGTGTTGGCGG
GTGTCGGGGCGCAGCCATGACCCAGTCACGTAGCGATAGCGGAGTGTATACTGGCTTAACTATGCGGCAT
CAGAGCAGATTGTACTGAGAGTGCACCATATGCGGTGTGAAATACCGCACAGATGCGTAAGGAGAAAATA
CCGCATCAGGCGCTCTTCCGCTTCCTCGCTCACTGACTCGCTGCGCTCGGTCGTTCGGCTGCGGCGAGCG
GTATCAGCTCACTCAAAGGCGGTAATACGGTTATCCACAGAATCAGGGGATAACGCAGGAAAGAACATGT
GAGCAAAAGGCCAGCAAAAGGCCAGGAACCGTAAAAAGGCCGCGTTGCTGGCGTTTTTCCATAGGCTCCG
CCCCCCTGACGAGCATCACAAAAATCGACGCTCAAGTCAGAGGTGGCGAAACCCGACAGGACTATAAAGA
TACCAGGGTTTCCCCCTGGAAGCTCCCTCGTGCGCTCTCCTGTTCCGACCCTGCCGCTTACCGGATACCT
GTCCGCCTTTCTCCCTTCGGGAAGCGTGGCGCTTTCTCATAGCTCACGCTGTAGGTATCTCAGTTCGGTG
TAGGTCGTTCGCTCCAAGCTGGGCTGTGTGCACGAACCCCCCGTTCAGCCCGACCGCTGCGCCTTATCCG
GTAACTATCGTCTTGAGTCCAACCCGGTAAGACACGACTTATCGCCACTGGCAGCAGCCACTGGTAACAG
GATTAGCAGAGCGAGGTATGTAGGCGGTGCTACAGAGTTCTTGAAGTGGTGGCCTAACTACGGCTACACT
AGAAGGACAGTATTTGGTATCTGCGCTCTGCTGAAGCCAGTTACCTTCGGAAAAAGAGTTGGTAGCTCTT
GATCCGGCAAACAAACCACCGCTGGTAGCGGTGGTTTTTTTGTTTGCAAGCAGCAGATTACGCGCAGAAA
AAAAGGATCTCAAGAAGATCCTTTGATCTTTTCTACGGGGTCTGACGCTCAGTGGAACGAAAACTCACGT
TAAGGGATTTTGGTCATGAGATTATCAAAAAGGATCTTCACCTAGATCCTTTTAAATTAAAAATGAAGTT
TTAAATCAATCTAAAGTATATATGAGTAAACTTGGTCTGACAGTTACCAATGCTTAATCAGTGAGGCACC
TATCTCAGCGATCTGTCTATTTCGTTCATCCATAGTTGCCTGACTCCCCGTCGTGTAGATAACTACGATA
CGGGAGGGCTTACCATCTGGCCCCAGTGCTGCAATGATACCGCGAGACCCACGCTCACCGGCTCCAGATT
TATCAGCAATAAACCAGCCAGCCGGAAGGGCCGAGCGCAGAAGTGGTCCTGCAACTTTATCCGCCTCCAT
CCAGTCTATTAATTGTTGCCGGGAAGCTAGAGTAAGTAGTTCGCCAGTTAATAGTTTGCGCAACGTTGTT
GCCATTGCTGCAGGCATCGTGGTGTCACGCTCGTCGTTTGGTATGGCTTCATTCAGCTCCGGTTCCCAAC
GATCAAGGCGAGTTACATGATCCCCCATATTGTGCAAAAAAGCGGTTAGCTCCTTCGGTCCTCCGATCGT
TGTCAGAAGTAAGTTGGCCGCAGTGTTATCACTCATGGTTATGGCAGCACTGCATAATTCTCTTACTGTC
ATGCCATCCGTAAGATGCTTTTCTGTGACTGGTGAGTACTCAACCAAGTCATTCTGAGAATAGTGTATGC
GGCGACCGAGTTGCTCTTGCCCGGCGTCAACACGGGATAATACCGCGCCACATAGCAGAACTTTAAAAGT
GCTCATCATTGGAAAACGTTCTTCGGGGCGAAAACTCTCAAGGATCTTACCGCTGTTGAGATCCAGTTCG
ATGTAACCCACTCGTGCACCCAACTGATCTTCAGCATCTTTTACTTTCACCAGCGTTTCTGGGTGAGCAA
AAACAGGAAGGCAAAATGCCGCAAAAAAGGGAATAAGGGCGACACGGAAATGTTGAATACTCATACTCTT
CCTTTTTCAATATTATTGAAGCATTTATCAGGGTTATTGTCTCATGAGCGGATACATATTTGAATGTATT
TAGAAAAATAAACAAATAGGGGTTCCGCGCACATTTCCCCGAAAAGTGCCACCTGACGTCTAAGAAACCA
TTATTATCA
