>Addgene plasmid #91350 | pHH0103_BTK-1/1 | depositor partial sequence | sequence record 175838 | insert sequence
GGTACCGAATTCGGATCCGCGCGCTGAAAAAAGTCGTCGCCCTGTATGATTACATGCCGATGAACGCCAA
TGATCTGCAACTGCGTAAAGGTGATGAATACTTCATTCTGGAAGAATCCAATCTGCCATGGTGGCGTGCA
CGTGACAAAAACGGTCAGGAAGGTTACATTCCGTCCAACTATGTTACCGAAGCCGAAGCGGCCGCTAGCT
AAGTCGACGAGCTC
